>Addgene plasmid #194695 | pLKO.1-puro_CMV_NES-Caprola_off-mEGFP | addgene full sequence | sequence record 388364 | Addgene NGS Result
AGTGAGCGAGGAAGCGGAAGAGCGCCCAATACGCAAACCGCCTCTCCCCGCGCGTTGGCCGATTCATTAA
TGCAGCTGGCACGACAGGTTTCCCGACTGGAAAGCGGGCAGTGAGCGCAACGCAATTAATGTGAGTTAGC
TCACTCATTAGGCACCCCAGGCTTTACACTTTATGCTTCCGGCTCGTATGTTGTGTGGAATTGTGAGCGG
ATAACAATTTCACACAGGAAACAGCTATGACCATGATTACGCCAAGCGCGCAATTAACCCTCACTAAAGG
GAACAAAAGCTGGAGCTGCAAGCTTAATGTAGTCTTATGCAATACTCTTGTAGTCTTGCAACATGGTAAC
GATGAGTTAGCAACATGCCTTACAAGGAGAGAAAAAGCACCGTGCATGCCGATTGGTGGAAGTAAGGTGG
TACGATCGTGCCTTATTAGGAAGGCAACAGACGGGTCTGACATGGATTGGACGAACCACTGAATTGCCGC
ATTGCAGAGATATTGTATTTAAGTGCCTAGCTCGATACATAAACGGGTCTCTCTGGTTAGACCAGATCTG
AGCCTGGGAGCTCTCTGGCTAACTAGGGAACCCACTGCTTAAGCCTCAATAAAGCTTGCCTTGAGTGCTT
CAAGTAGTGTGTGCCCGTCTGTTGTGTGACTCTGGTAACTAGAGATCCCTCAGACCCTTTTAGTCAGTGT
GGAAAATCTCTAGCAGTGGCGCCCGAACAGGGACTTGAAAGCGAAAGGGAAACCAGAGGAGCTCTCTCGA
CGCAGGACTCGGCTTGCTGAAGCGCGCACGGCAAGAGGCGAGGGGCGGCGACTGGTGAGTACGCCAAAAA
TTTTGACTAGCGGAGGCTAGAAGGAGAGAGATGGGTGCGAGAGCGTCAGTATTAAGCGGGGGAGAATTAG
ATCGCGATGGGAAAAAATTCGGTTAAGGCCAGGGGGAAAGAAAAAATATAAATTAAAACATATAGTATGG
GCAAGCAGGGAGCTAGAACGATTCGCAGTTAATCCTGGCCTGTTAGAAACATCAGAAGGCTGTAGACAAA
TACTGGGACAGCTACAACCATCCCTTCAGACAGGATCAGAAGAACTTAGATCATTATATAATACAGTAGC
AACCCTCTATTGTGTGCATCAAAGGATAGAGATAAAAGACACCAAGGAAGCTTTAGACAAGATAGAGGAA
GAGCAAAACAAAAGTAAGACCACCGCACAGCAAGCGGCCGCTGATCTTCAGACCTGGAGGAGGAGATATG
AGGGACAATTGGAGAAGTGAATTATATAAATATAAAGTAGTAAAAATTGAACCATTAGGAGTAGCACCCA
CCAAGGCAAAGAGAAGAGTGGTGCAGAGAGAAAAAAGAGCAGTGGGAATAGGAGCTTTGTTCCTTGGGTT
CTTGGGAGCAGCAGGAAGCACTATGGGCGCAGCGTCAATGACGCTGACGGTACAGGCCAGACAATTATTG
TCTGGTATAGTGCAGCAGCAGAACAATTTGCTGAGGGCTATTGAGGCGCAACAGCATCTGTTGCAACTCA
CAGTCTGGGGCATCAAGCAGCTCCAGGCAAGAATCCTGGCTGTGGAAAGATACCTAAAGGATCAACAGCT
CCTGGGGATTTGGGGTTGCTCTGGAAAACTCATTTGCACCACTGCTGTGCCTTGGAATGCTAGTTGGAGT
AATAAATCTCTGGAACAGATTTGGAATCACACGACCTGGATGGAGTGGGACAGAGAAATTAACAATTACA
CAAGCTTAATACACTCCTTAATTGAAGAATCGCAAAACCAGCAAGAAAAGAATGAACAAGAATTATTGGA
ATTAGATAAATGGGCAAGTTTGTGGAATTGGTTTAACATAACAAATTGGCTGTGGTATATAAAATTATTC
ATAATGATAGTAGGAGGCTTGGTAGGTTTAAGAATAGTTTTTGCTGTACTTTCTATAGTGAATAGAGTTA
GGCAGGGATATTCACCATTATCGTTTCAGACCCACCTCCCAACCCCGAGGGGACCCGACAGGCCCGAAGG
AATAGAAGAAGAAGGTGGAGAGAGAGACAGAGACAGATCCATTCGATTAGTGAACGGATCTCGACGGTAT
CGATCACGAGACTAGCCTCGAGCGGCCGCCCCCTTCACCGAGGGCCTATTTCCCATGATTCCTTCATATT
TGCATATACGATACAAGGCTGTTAGAGAGATAATTGGAATTAATTTGACTGTAAACACAAAGATATTAGT
ACAAAATACGTGACGTAGAAAGTAATAATTTCTTGGGTAGTTTGCAGTTTTAAAATTATGTTTTAAAATG
GACTATCATATGCTTACCGTAACTTGAAAGTATTTCGATTTCTTGGCTTTATATATCTTGTGGAAAGGAC
GAAACACCGGGCGCGATAGCGCTAATAATTTCTCGAGAAATTATTAGCGCTATCGCGCTTTTTGAATTCA
GTTATTAATAGTAATCAATTACGGGGTCATTAGTTCATAGCCCATATATGGAGTTCCGCGTTACATAACT
TACGGTAAATGGCCCGCCTGGCTGACCGCCCAACGACCCCCGCCCATTGACGTCAATAATGACGTATGTT
CCCATAGTAACGCCAATAGGGACTTTCCATTGACGTCAATGGGTGGAGTATTTACGGTAAGCTGCCCACT
TGGCAGTACATCAAGTGTATCATATGCCAAGTACGCCCCCTATTGACGTCAATGACGGTAAATGGCCCGC
CTGGCATTATGCCCAGTACATGACCTTATGGGACTTTCCTACTTGGCAGTACATCTACGTATTAGTCATC
GCTATTACCATGGTGATGCGGTTTTGGCAGTACATCAATGGGCGTGGATAGCGGTTTGACTCACGGGGAT
TTCCAAGTCTCCACCCCATTGACGTCAATGGGAGTTTGTTTTGGCACCAAAATCAACGGGACTTTCCAAA
ATGTCGTAAGAACTCCGCCCCATTGACGCAAATGGGCGGTAGGCGTGTACGGTGGGAGGTCTATATAAGC
AGAGCTGGTTTAGTGAACCGTCAGATCCGCTAGCGCTACCGGTCGCCACCATGCTGCAGAACGAGCTTGC
TCTTAAGTTGGCTGGACTTGATATTAACAAGACTGGAGGTTCTCTGCCGGACCAACTGACTGAAGAGCAG
ATCGCAGAATTTAAAGAGGCTTTCTCCCTATTTGACAAGGACGGGGATGGGACAATAACAACCAAGGAGC
TGGGGACGGTGATGCGGTCTCTGGGGCAGAACCCCACAGAAGCAGAGCTGCAGGACATGATCAATGAAGT
AGATGCCGACGGTGACGGCACAATCGACTTCCCTGAGTTCCTGACAATGATGGCAAGAAAAATGAAAGAC
ACAGACAGTGAAGAAGAAATTAGAGAAGCGTTCCGTGTGTTTGATAAGGATGGCAATGGCTACATCAGTG
CAGCAGAGCTTCGCCACGTGATGACAAACCTTGGAGAGAAGTTAACAGATGAAGAGGTTGATGAAATGAT
CAGGGAAGCAGACATCGATGGGGATGGTCAGGTAAACTACGAAGAGTTTGTAGTGATGATGACAGCGAAG
GAATTCCCTCCTCCTCCGCCACCGCCACCACCGCCGCCGCCGCCACCACCACCTCCTCCGCCTCCTCCAC
CACCACCGCCACCGCCTCCACCACCTGGCGGCAGCAGGGTCGACTCATCACGTCGTAAGTGGAATAAGAC
AGGTCACGCACTGAGAGCTATAGGTCGGCTGAGCTCACTCGAGGGCGGTTCTGACGTCGGCCGCAAGCTG
ATCATCGATCAGAACGTTTTTATCGAGGGTACGCTGCCGATGGGTGTCGTCCGCCCGCTGACTGAAGTCG
AGATGGACCATTACCGCGAGCCGTTCCTGAATCCTGTTGACCGCGAGCCACTGTGGCGCTTCCCAAACGA
GCTGCCAATCGCCGGTGAGCCAGCGAACATCGTCGCGCTGGTCGAAGAATACATGGACTGGCTGCACCAG
TCCCCTGTCCCGAAGCTGCTGTTCTGGGGCACCCCAGGCGTTCTGATCCCACCGGCCGAAGCCGCTCGCC
TGGCCAAAAGCCTGCCTAACTGCAAGGCTGTGGACATCGGCCCGGGTCTGAATCTGCTGCAAGAAGACAA
CCCGGACCTGATCGGCAGCGAGATCGCGCGCTGGCTGTCTACTCTGGAGATTGGTGGCACCGGTGGCTCT
GGCGGTACCGGTGGCTCTGGCGGTTCTATCGGTACTGGCTTTCCATTCGACCCCCATTATGTGGAAGTCC
TGGGCGAGCGCATGCACTACGTCGATGTTGGTCCGCGCGATGGCACCCCTGTGCTGTTCCTGCACGGTAA
CCCGACCTCCTCCTACGTGTGGCGCAACATCATCCCGCATGTTGCACCGACCCATCGCTGCATTGCTCCA
GACCTGATCGGTATGGGCAAATCCGACAAACCAGACCTGGGTTATTTCTTCGACGACCACGTCCGCTTCA
TGGATGCCTTCATCGAAGCCCTGGGTCTGGAAGAGGTCGTCCTGGTCATTCACGACTGGGGCTCCGCTCT
GGGTTTCCACTGGGCCAAGCGCAATCCAGAGCGCGTCAAAGGTATTGCATTTATGGAGTTCATCCGCCCT
ATCCCGACCTGGGACGAATGGGGAGGTTCTATGGTGAGCAAGGGCGAGGAGCTGTTCACCGGGGTGGTGC
CCATCCTGGTCGAGCTGGACGGCGACGTAAACGGCCACAAGTTCAGCGTGTCCGGCGAGGGCGAGGGCGA
TGCCACCTACGGCAAGCTGACCCTGAAGTTCATCTGCACCACCGGCAAGCTGCCCGTGCCCTGGCCCACC
CTCGTGACCACCCTGACCTACGGCGTGCAGTGCTTCAGCCGCTACCCCGACCACATGAAGCAGCACGACT
TCTTCAAGTCCGCCATGCCCGAAGGCTACGTCCAGGAGCGCACCATCTTCTTCAAGGACGACGGCAACTA
CAAGACCCGCGCCGAGGTGAAGTTCGAGGGCGACACCCTGGTGAACCGCATCGAGCTGAAGGGCATCGAC
TTCAAGGAGGACGGCAACATCCTGGGGCACAAGCTGGAGTACAACTACAACAGCCACAACGTCTATATCA
TGGCCGACAAGCAGAAGAACGGCATCAAGGTGAACTTCAAGATCCGCCACAACATCGAGGACGGCAGCGT
GCAGCTCGCCGACCACTACCAGCAGAACACCCCCATCGGCGACGGCCCCGTGCTGCTGCCCGACAACCAC
TACCTGAGCACCCAGTCCAAACTGAGCAAAGACCCCAACGAGAAGCGCGATCACATGGTCCTGCTGGAGT
TCGTGACCGCCGCCGGGATCACTCTCGGCATGGACGAGCTGTACAAGTAAAATTAATTCTCGACCTCGAG
ACAAATGGCAGTATTCATCCACAATTTTAAAAGAAAAGGGGGGATTGGGGGGTACAGTGCAGGGGAAAGA
ATAGTAGACATAATAGCAACAGACATACAAACTAAAGAATTACAAAAACAAATTACAAAAATTCAAAATT
TTCGGGTTTATTACAGGGACAGCAGAGATCCACTTTGGCCGCGGCTCGAGGGGGTTGGGGTTGCGCCTTT
TCCAAGGCAGCCCTGGGTTTGCGCAGGGACGCGGCTGCTCTGGGCGTGGTTCCGGGAAACGCAGCGGCGC
CGACCCTGGGTCTCGCACATTCTTCACGTCCGTTCGCAGCGTCACCCGGATCTTCGCCGCTACCCTTGTG
GGCCCCCCGGCGACGCTTCCTGCTCCGCCCCTAAGTCGGGAAGGTTCCTTGCGGTTCGCGGCGTGCCGGA
CGTGACAAACGGAAGCCGCACGTCTCACTAGTACCCTCGCAGACGGACAGCGCCAGGGAGCAATGGCAGC
GCGCCGACCGCGATGGGCTGTGGCCAATAGCGGCTGCTCAGCAGGGCGCGCCGAGAGCAGCGGCCGGGAA
GGGGCGGTGCGGGAGGCGGGGTGTGGGGCGGTAGTGTGGGCCCTGTTCCTGCCCGCGCGGTGTTCCGCAT
TCTGCAAGCCTCCGGAGCGCACGTCGGCAGTCGGCTCCCTCGTTGACCGAATCACCGACCTCTCTCCCCA
GGGGGATCCACCGGAGCTTACCATGACCGAGTACAAGCCCACGGTGCGCCTCGCCACCCGCGACGACGTC
CCCAGGGCCGTACGCACCCTCGCCGCCGCGTTCGCCGACTACCCCGCCACGCGCCACACCGTCGATCCGG
ACCGCCACATCGAGCGGGTCACCGAGCTGCAAGAACTCTTCCTCACGCGCGTCGGGCTCGACATCGGCAA
GGTGTGGGTCGCGGACGACGGCGCCGCGGTGGCGGTCTGGACCACGCCGGAGAGCGTCGAAGCGGGGGCG
GTGTTCGCCGAGATCGGCCCGCGCATGGCCGAGTTGAGCGGTTCCCGGCTGGCCGCGCAGCAACAGATGG
AAGGCCTCCTGGCGCCGCACCGGCCCAAGGAGCCCGCGTGGTTCCTGGCCACCGTCGGCGTCTCGCCCGA
CCACCAGGGCAAGGGTCTGGGCAGCGCCGTCGTGCTCCCCGGAGTGGAGGCGGCCGAGCGCGCCGGGGTG
CCCGCCTTCCTGGAGACCTCCGCGCCCCGCAACCTCCCCTTCTACGAGCGGCTCGGCTTCACCGTCACCG
CCGACGTCGAGGTGCCCGAAGGACCGCGCACCTGGTGCATGACCCGCAAGCCCGGTGCCTGACGCCCGCC
CCACGACCCGCAGCGCCCGACCGAAAGGAGCGCACGACCCCATGCATCGGTACCTTTAAGACCAATGACT
TACAAGGCAGCTGTAGATCTTAGCCACTTTTTAAAAGAAAAGGGGGGACTGGAAGGGCTAATTCACTCCC
AACGAAGACAAGATCTGCTTTTTGCTTGTACTGGGTCTCTCTGGTTAGACCAGATCTGAGCCTGGGAGCT
CTCTGGCTAACTAGGGAACCCACTGCTTAAGCCTCAATAAAGCTTGCCTTGAGTGCTTCAAGTAGTGTGT
GCCCGTCTGTTGTGTGACTCTGGTAACTAGAGATCCCTCAGACCCTTTTAGTCAGTGTGGAAAATCTCTA
GCAGTAGTAGTTCATGTCATCTTATTATTCAGTATTTATAACTTGCAAAGAAATGAATATCAGAGAGTGA
GAGGAACTTGTTTATTGCAGCTTATAATGGTTACAAATAAAGCAATAGCATCACAAATTTCACAAATAAA
GCATTTTTTTCACTGCATTCTAGTTGTGGTTTGTCCAAACTCATCAATGTATCTTATCATGTCTGGCTCT
AGCTATCCCGCCCCTAACTCCGCCCATCCCGCCCCTAACTCCGCCCAGTTCCGCCCATTCTCCGCCCCAT
GGCTGACTAATTTTTTTTATTTATGCAGAGGCCGAGGCCGCCTCGGCCTCTGAGCTATTCCAGAAGTAGT
GAGGAGGCTTTTTTGGAGGCCTAGGGACGTACCCAATTCGCCCTATAGTGAGTCGTATTACGCGCGCTCA
CTGGCCGTCGTTTTACAACGTCGTGACTGGGAAAACCCTGGCGTTACCCAACTTAATCGCCTTGCAGCAC
ATCCCCCTTTCGCCAGCTGGCGTAATAGCGAAGAGGCCCGCACCGATCGCCCTTCCCAACAGTTGCGCAG
CCTGAATGGCGAATGGG
[124 nt withheld, positions 7648-7771]
C
[91 nt withheld, positions 7773-7863]
A
[49 nt withheld, positions 7865-7913]
CCTTTGACGTTGGAGTCCACGTTCTTT
[37 nt withheld, positions 7941-7977]
ACCCTATCTCGGTCTATTCTTTTGATTTATAAGGGATTTTGCCGATTTCGGCCTATTGGTTAAAAAATGA
GCTGATTTAACAAAAATTTAACGCGAATTTTAACAAAATATTAACGCTTACAATTTAGGTGGCACTTTTC
GGGGAAATGTGCGCGGAACCCCTATTTGTTTATTTTTCTAAATACATTCAAATATGTATCCGCTCATGAG
ACAATAACCCTGATAAATGCTTCAATAATATTGAAAAAGGAAGAGTATGAGTATTCAACATTTCCGTGTC
GCCCTTATTCCCTTTTTTGCGGCATTTTGCCTTCCTGTTTTTGCTCACCCAGAAACGCTGGTGAAAGTAA
AAGATGCTGAAGATCAGTTGGGTGCACGAGTGGGTTACATCGAACTGGATCTCAACAGCGGTAAGATCCT
TGAGAGTTTTCGCCCCGAAGAACGTTTTCCAATGATGAGCACTTTTAAAGTTCTGCTATGTGGCGCGGTA
TTATCCCGTATTGACGCCGGGCAAGAGCAACTCGGTCGCCGCATACACTATTCTCAGAATGACTTGGTTG
AGTACTCACCAGTCACAGAAAAGCATCTTACGGATGGCATGACAGTAAGAGAATTATGCAGTGCTGCCAT
AACCATGAGTGATAACACTGCGGCCAACTTACTTCTGACAACGATCGGAGGACCGAAGGAGCTAACCGCT
TTTTTGCACAACATGGGGGATCATGTAACTCGCCTTGATCGTTGGGAACCGGAGCTGAATGAAGCCATAC
CAAACGACGAGCGTGACACCACGATGCCTGTAGCAATGGCAACAACGTTGCGCAAACTATTAACTGGCGA
ACTACTTACTCTAGCTTCCCGGCAACAATTAATAGACTGGATGGAGGCGGATAAAGTTGCAGGACCACTT
CTGCGCTCGGCCCTTCCGGCTGGCTGGTTTATTGCTGATAAATCTGGAGCCGGTGAGCGTGGGTCTCGCG
GTATCATTGCAGCACTGGGGCCAGATGGTAAGCCCTCCCGTATCGTAGTTATCTACACGACGGGGAGTCA
GGCAACTATGGATGAACGAAATAGACAGATCGCTGAGATAGGTGCCTCACTGATTAAGCATTGGTAACTG
TCAGACCAAGTTTACTCATATATACTTTAGATTGATTTAAAACTTCATTTTTAATTTAAAAGGATCTAGG
TGAAGATCCTTTTTGATAATCTCATGACCAAAATCCCTTAACGTGAGTTTTCGTTCCACTGAGCGTCAGA
CCCCGTAGAAAAGATCAAAGGATCTTCTTGAGATCCTTTTTTTCTGCGCGTAATCTGCTGCTTGCAAACA
AAAAAACCACCGCTACCAGCGGTGGTTTGTTTGCCGGATCAAGAGCTACCAACTCTTTTTCCGAAGGTAA
CTGGCTTCAGCAGAGCGCAGATACCAAATACTGTTCTTCTAGTGTAGCCGTAGTTAGGCCACCACTTCAA
GAACTCTGTAGCACCGCCTACATACCTCGCTCTGCTAATCCTGTTACCAGTGGCTGCTGCCAGTGGCGAT
AAGTCGTGTCTTACCGGGTTGGACTCAAGACGATAGTTACCGGATAAGGCGCAGCGGTCGGGCTGAACGG
GGGGTTCGTGCACACAGCCCAGCTTGGAGCGAACGACCTACACCGAACTGAGATACCTACAGCGTGAGCT
ATGAGAAAGCGCCACGCTTCCCGAAGGGAGAAAGGCGGACAGGTATCCGGTAAGCGGCAGGGTCGGAACA
GGAGAGCGCACGAGGGAGCTTCCAGGGGGAAACGCCTGGTATCTTTATAGTCCTGTCGGGTTTCGCCACC
TCTGACTTGAGCGTCGATTTTTGTGATGCTCGTCAGGGGGGCGGAGCCTATGGAAAAACGCCAGCAACGC
GGCCTTTTTACGGTTCCTGGCCTTTTGCTGGCCTTTTGCTCACATGTTCTTTCCTGCGTTATCCCCTGAT
TCTGTGGATAACCGTATTACCGCCTTTGAGTGAGCTGATACCGCTCGCCGCAGCCGAACGACCGAGCGCA
GCGAGTC
Features (pLannotate 1.2.2; 33 found; start..end, strand, type, name):
     22..114     +  CDS            lacI (fragment): lac repressor; lacI; The lac repressor binds to the lac operator to inhibit transcription in E. coli. This inhibition can be relieved by adding lactose or isopropyl-β-D-thiogalactopyranoside (IPTG).
    127..148     +  protein_bind   CAP binding site: CAP binding activates transcription in the presence of cAMP. E. coli catabolite activator protein
    163..193     +  promoter       lac promoter: promoter for the E. coli lac operon
    201..217     +  protein_bind   lac operator: The lac repressor binds to the lac operator to inhibit transcription in E. coli. This inhibition can be relieved by adding lactose or isopropyl-β-D-thiogalactopyranoside (IPTG). lac repressor encoded by lacI
    262..280     +  promoter       T3 promoter: promoter for bacteriophage T3 RNA polymerase
    308..534     +  promoter       RSV promoter: Rous sarcoma virus enhancer/promoter
    535..715     +  LTR            5' LTR (truncated): truncated 5' long terminal repeat (LTR) from HIV-1
    762..887     +  misc_feature   HIV-1 Ψ: packaging signal of human immunodeficiency virus type 1
    871..1234    +  CDS            HIV-1 gag (fragment): gag protein from human immunodeficiency virus 1; gag
   1380..1613    +  misc_feature   RRE: The Rev response element (RRE) of HIV-1 allows for Rev-dependent mRNA export from the nucleus to the cytoplasm.
   1990..2090    +  CDS            Rev (fragment): human immunodeficiency virus 1 (HIV-1) Rev protein; rev; enhances nuclear export of unspliced and incompletely spliced viral mRNAs
   2140..2380    +  promoter       U6 promoter: RNA polymerase III promoter for human U6 snRNA
   2450..2812    +  enhancer       CMV enhancer: human cytomegalovirus immediate early enhancer
   2885..2902    -  promoter       CMV promoter (fragment): human cytomegalovirus (CMV) immediate early promoter
   2965..3016    +  promoter       CMVd2 promoter: truncated human cytomegalovirus (CMV) immediate early promoter that yields moderately reduced expression relative to the full-length promoter
   3130..3570    +  CDS            calmodulin: calcium-binding protein
   3691..3747    +  CDS            calmodulin-binding peptide: calmodulin-binding peptide from avian smooth muscle myosin light chain kinase
   3763..4182    +  CDS            HaloTag® (fragment): modified bacterial dehalogenase that forms covalent bonds with chloroalkane derivatives
   4228..4641    +  CDS            HaloTag® (fragment): modified bacterial dehalogenase that forms covalent bonds with chloroalkane derivatives
   4651..5367    +  CDS            mEGFP: mEGFP is a basic (constitutively fluorescent) green fluorescent protein published in 2002, derived from Aequorea victoria. It has moderate acid sensitivity.
   5415..5532    +  misc_feature   cPPT/CTS: central polypurine tract and central termination sequence of HIV-1
   5581..6091    +  promoter       hPGK promoter: human phosphoglycerate kinase 1 promoter
   6113..6712    +  CDS            PuroR: puromycin N-acetyltransferase; pac from Streptomyces alboniger; confers resistance to puromycin
   6755..6838    +  CDS            nef (fragment): NEF_HV1Z2 - Experimental evidence at protein level: Swiss-Prot protein existence level 1. Extracellular Nef protein targets CD4(+) T-lymphocytes for apoptosis by interacting with CXCR4 surface receptors. From Human immunodeficiency virus type 1 group M subtype D (isolate Z2/CDC-Z34) (HIV-1).
   6840..7073    +  LTR            3' LTR (ΔU3): self-inactivating 3' long terminal repeat (LTR) from HIV-1
   7145..7266    +  polyA_signal   SV40 poly(A) signal: SV40 polyadenylation signal
   7306..7441    +  rep_origin     SV40 ori: SV40 origin of replication
   7462..7480    -  promoter       T7 promoter: promoter for bacteriophage T7 RNA polymerase
   7488..7643    +  CDS            lacZα (fragment): LacZα fragment of β-galactosidase; lacZ fragment
   7648..8076    +  rep_origin     f1 ori (sequence partly withheld): f1 bacteriophage origin of replication; arrow indicates direction of (+) strand synthesis
   8129..8233    +  promoter       AmpR promoter: bla
   8234..9094    +  CDS            AmpR: β-lactamase; bla; confers resistance to ampicillin, carbenicillin, and related antibiotics
   9265..9853    +  rep_origin     ori: high-copy-number ColE1/pMB1/pBR322/pUC origin of replication
