[The description below was written by a language model from this plasmid's Addgene catalogue record and pLannotate feature annotations shown in this document.]
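Description:
pLKO.1-puro_CMV_NES-Caprola_off-mEGFP is a lentiviral transfer plasmid of about 10 kb built on the pLKO.1 backbone. It is intended for delivering a calcium-recorder control protein into neurons by lentiviral transduction. In bacteria it is maintained through a high-copy ColE1/pUC-type origin and selected with ampicillin (β-lactamase); an f1 origin and an SV40 origin are also present. The viral portion has an RSV promoter driving a truncated HIV-1 5' LTR, followed by the Ψ packaging signal with a gag fragment and the Rev response element. A cPPT/CTS element lies downstream of the insert, and the viral portion ends in a self-inactivating ΔU3 3' LTR followed by an SV40 polyadenylation signal. This layout lets the genomic RNA be packaged when helper functions are supplied in trans, while the integrated provirus lacks LTR promoter activity. The U6 promoter of the original shRNA vector is still annotated, but no hairpin feature is listed downstream of it.

The payload is a synthetic open reading frame of roughly 2.3 kb under the CMV enhancer/promoter. The feature table shows calmodulin, a calmodulin-binding peptide from smooth muscle myosin light chain kinase, and two HaloTag fragments, followed by a C-terminal mEGFP. This arrangement suggests a split or rearranged HaloTag coupled to a calcium-sensing module. The name indicates a nuclear export signal (NES), although this is not annotated separately. According to the record, Caprola_off is the inactive version, serving as a negative control for calcium recorders read out by chemical labeling; the changes that inactivate it are not stated. The mEGFP fusion reports expression. A separate hPGK promoter drives puromycin N-acetyltransferase for selecting transduced mammalian cells.
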