Addgene plasmid #194695: pLKO.1-puro_CMV_NES-Caprola_off-mEGFP
Purpose: CMV driven expression of the inactive calcium recorder negative control Caprola_off fused to mEGFP for neuronal expression through lentivirus transduction
Depositing lab: Kai Johnsson. Depositing organization: Max Planck Institute for Medical Research. Publication: Recording physiological history of cells with chemical labeling. Huppertz MC, Wilhelm J, Grenier V, Schneider MW, Falt T, Porzberg N, Hausmann D, Hoffmann DC, Hai L, Tarnawski M, Pino G, Slanchev K, Kolb I, Acuna C, Fenk LM, Baier H, Hiblot J, Johnsson K. Science. 2024 Feb 23;383(6685):890-897. doi: 10.1126/science.adg0812. Epub 2024 Feb 22. PubMed 38386755.
Backbone
  Vector backbone: pLKO.1
  Backbone size w/o insert (bp): 7700
  Vector type: Lentiviral
  Selectable markers: Puromycin
Growth in bacteria
  Bacterial resistance: Ampicillin, 100 μg/mL
  Growth temperature: 37°C
  Growth strain: NEB Stable
  Copy number: High Copy
Gene/Insert
  Gene/Insert name: Caprola_off-mEGFP
  Species: Synthetic
  Insert size (bp): 2310
  Promoter: CMV
  Tag / fusion protein: mEGFP (C terminal on insert)
  Cloning method: Gibson Cloning
Terms and licenses: Academic/Nonprofit Terms; Industry Terms: Not Available to Industry
How to cite: pLKO.1-puro_CMV_NES-Caprola_off-mEGFP was a gift from Kai Johnsson (Addgene plasmid # 194695 ; http://n2t.net/addgene:194695 ; RRID:Addgene_194695)
